Addgene plasmid #107155: MBP-rPKL S12TAG
Purpose: MBP-rPKL construct for production and purification of rat PKL pS12
Depositing lab: Jesse Rinehart. Depositing organization: Yale University. Publication: Distinct Hepatic PKA and CDK Signaling Pathways Control Activity-Independent Pyruvate Kinase Phosphorylation and Hepatic Glucose Production. Gassaway BM, Cardone RL, Padyana AK, Petersen MC, Judd ET, Hayes S, Tong S, Barber KW, Apostolidi M, Abulizi A, Sheetz JB, Kshitiz, Aerni HR, Gross S, Kung C, Samuel VT, Shulman GI, Kibbey RG, Rinehart J. Cell Rep. 2019 Dec 10;29(11):3394-3404.e9. doi: 10.1016/j.celrep.2019.11.009. PubMed 31825824.
Backbone
  Vector backbone: PCRT7
  Backbone size w/o insert (bp): 4467
  Total vector size (bp): 7277
  Vector type: Bacterial Expression
Growth in bacteria
  Bacterial resistance: Ampicillin, 100 μg/mL
  Growth temperature: 37°C
  Growth strain: DH5alpha
  Copy number: High Copy
Gene/Insert
  Gene/Insert name: MBP-tagged rat pyruvate kinase liver isoform (alt name: rPKL)
  Species: R. norvegicus (rat)
  Insert size (bp): 2810
  Mutation: Serine 12 to TAG for phosphoserine insertion
  Entrez Gene: Pklr (a.k.a. PK1, PKL, Pklg)
  Promoter: PBAD
  Tag / fusion protein: C-term 6-his; N-term MBP
  Cloning method: Restriction Enzyme; 5′ cloning site NdeI (not destroyed); 3′ cloning site SacI (not destroyed)
  Sequencing primers: 5′ CCTACCTGACGCTTTTTATCGCAACTC
Terms and licenses: Academic/Nonprofit Terms; Industry Terms: Not Available to Industry
How to cite: MBP-rPKL S12TAG was a gift from Jesse Rinehart (Addgene plasmid # 107155 ; http://n2t.net/addgene:107155 ; RRID:Addgene_107155)
