[The description below was written by a language model from this plasmid's Addgene catalogue record and pLannotate feature annotations shown in this document.]
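Description:
MBP-rPKL S12TAG is a bacterial expression plasmid built on the PCRT7 backbone for producing rat liver-type pyruvate kinase (Pklr, rPKL) carrying phosphoserine at position 12. It is a high-copy plasmid propagated in E. coli through a ColE1/pUC-type origin and selected with ampicillin via the β-lactamase gene. An f1 phage origin is also present. The catalogue lists a total size of 7,277 bp, whereas the sequenced record used for annotation is slightly longer at 7,336 nt.

Expression is driven by the arabinose-inducible araBAD (PBAD) promoter, with the divergently transcribed araC regulator encoded alongside it so that transcription is controlled by L-arabinose. The open reading frame begins with a signal-sequence-less maltose binding protein, which stays in the cytosol and serves as an N-terminal solubility and affinity tag. It is followed by the rat PKL coding sequence. The record also lists a C-terminal 6xHis tag, although this is not separately annotated in the feature table. The serine 12 codon has been replaced by an amber TAG stop codon, intended to direct phosphoserine insertion. Full-length protein would therefore depend on an amber-suppression system for phosphoserine, whose components are not encoded on this plasmid according to the record. With a C-terminal His tag, purification through that tag would favour read-through product over protein truncated at the TAG codon. The Pklr annotation is marked as a fragment, which may reflect the TAG substitution near the start of the gene. Transcription ends at rrnB T1 and T2 terminators. Leftover backbone elements include a T7 terminator and small lacZα and T7 gene 10 fragments.

The stated purpose is production and purification of rat PKL phosphorylated at Ser12.
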