Features (pLannotate 1.2.2; 16 found; start..end, strand, type, name):
     30..145     -  ncRNA          5S rRNA: Accession: RF00001 - 5S ribosomal RNA
    245..1123    -  CDS            araC: L-arabinose regulatory protein; araC
   1150..1434    +  promoter       araBAD promoter: araBAD; promoter of the L-arabinose operon of E. coli; the araC regulatory gene is transcribed in the opposite direction (Guzman et al., 1995)
   1468..2568    +  CDS            MBP: maltose binding protein from E. coli; malE (mutated); This version of the gene does not encode a signal sequence, so MBP will remain in the cytosol.
   2638..4260    +  CDS            Pklr (fragment): KPYR_RAT - Experimental evidence at protein level: Swiss-Prot protein existence level 1. Plays a key role in glycolysis. From Rattus norvegicus (Rat).
   4377..4492    +  ncRNA          5S rRNA: Accession: RF00001 - 5S ribosomal RNA
   4496..4582    +  terminator     rrnB T1 terminator: Escherichia coli rrnB; transcription terminator T1 from the E. coli rrnB gene
   4674..4701    +  terminator     rrnB T2 terminator: transcription terminator T2 from the E. coli rrnB gene
   4734..4783    +  CDS            SET1 (fragment): solubility-enhancement tag derived from T7 phage gene 10B
   4791..4838    +  terminator     T7 terminator: transcription terminator for bacteriophage T7 RNA polymerase
   4864..4930    +  CDS            lacZα (fragment): LacZα fragment of β-galactosidase; lacZ fragment
   4935..5363    +  rep_origin     f1 ori (sequence partly withheld): f1 bacteriophage origin of replication; arrow indicates direction of (+) strand synthesis
   5416..5520    +  promoter       AmpR promoter: bla
   5521..6381    +  CDS            AmpR: β-lactamase; bla; confers resistance to ampicillin, carbenicillin, and related antibiotics
   6552..7140    +  rep_origin     ori: high-copy-number ColE1/pMB1/pBR322/pUC origin of replication
   7327..28      -  terminator     rrnB T1 terminator (fragment) (across the origin): transcription terminator T1 from the E. coli rrnB gene
>Addgene plasmid #107155 | MBP-rPKL S12TAG | addgene full sequence | sequence record 204878 | Addgene NGS Result
CTTTCGACTGAGCCTTTCGTTTTATTTGATGCCTGGCAGTTCCCTACTCTCGCATGGGGAGACCCCACAC
TACCATCGGCGCTACGGCGTTTCACTTCTGAGTTCGGCATGGGGTCAGGTGGGACCACCGCGCTACTGCC
GCCAGGCATCTAGCTGCATAATGTGCCTGTCAAATGGACGAAGCAGGGATTCTGCAAACCCTATGCTACT
CCGTCAAGCCGTCAATTGTCTGATTCGTTACCAATTATGACAACTTGACGGCTACATCATTCACTTTTTC
TTCACAACCGGCACGGAACTCGCTCGGGCTGGCCCCGGTGCATTTTTTAAATACCCGCGAGAAATAGAGT
TGATCGTCAAAACCAACATTGCGACCGACGGTGGCGATAGGCATCCGGGTGGTGCTCAAAAGCAGCTTCG
CCTGGCTGATACGTTGGTCCTCGCGCCAGCTTAAGACGCTAATCCCTAACTGCTGGCGGAAAAGATGTGA
CAGACGCGACGGCGACAAGCAAACATGCTGTGCGACGCTGGCGATATCAAAATTGCTGTCTGCCAGGTGA
TCGCTGATGTACTGACAAGCCTCGCGTACCCGATTATCCATCGGTGGATGGAGCGACTCGTTAATCGCTT
CCATGCGCCGCAGTAACAATTGCTCAAGCAGATTTATCGCCAGCAGCTCCGAATAGCGCCCTTCCCCTTG
CCCGGCGTTAATGATTTGCCCAAACAGGTCGCTGAAATGCGGCTGGTGCGCTTCATCCGGGCGAAAGAAC
CCCGTATTGGCAAATATTGACGGCCAGTTAAGCCATTCATGCCAGTAGGCGCGCGGACGAAAGTAAACCC
ACTGGTGATACCATTCGCGAGCCTCCGGATGACGACCGTAGTGATGAATCTCTCCTGGCGGGAACAGCAA
AATATCACCCGGTCGGCAAACAAATTCTCGTCCCTGATTTTTCACCACCCCCTGACCGCGAATGGTGAGA
TTGAGAATATAACCTTTCATTCCCAGCGGTCGGTCGATAAAAAAATCGAGATAACCGTTGGCCTCAATCG
GCGTTAAACCCGCCACCAGATGGGCATTAAACGAGTATCCCGGCAGCAGGGGATCATTTTGCGCTTCAGC
CATACTTTTCATACTCCCGCCATTCAGAGAAGAAACCAATTGTCCATATTGCATCAGACATTGCCGTCAC
TGCGTCTTTTACTGGCTCTTCTCGCTAACCAAACCGGTAACCCCGCTTATTAAAAGCATTCTGTAACAAA
GCGGGACCAAAGCCATGACAAAAACGCGTAACAAAAGTGTCTATAATCACGGCAGAAAAGTCCACATTGA
TTATTTGCACGGCGTCACACTTTGCTATGCCATAGCATTTTTATCCATAAGATTAGCGGATCCTACCTGA
CGCTTTTTATCGCAACTCTCTACTGTTTCTCCATACCCGTTTTTTGGGCTAACAGGAGGAATTACATATG
AAAATCGAAGAAGGTAAACTGGTAATCTGGATTAACGGCGATAAAGGCTATAACGGTCTCGCTGAAGTCG
GTAAGAAATTCGAGAAAGATACCGGAATTAAAGTCACCGTTGAGCATCCGGATAAACTGGAAGAGAAATT
CCCACAGGTTGCGGCAACTGGCGATGGCCCTGACATTATCTTCTGGGCACACGACCGCTTTGGTGGCTAC
GCTCAATCTGGCCTGTTGGCTGAAATCACCCCGGACAAAGCGTTCCAGGACAAGCTGTATCCGTTTACCT
GGGATGCCGTACGTTACAACGGCAAGCTGATTGCTTACCCGATCGCTGTTGAAGCGTTATCGCTGATTTA
TAACAAGGATCTGCTGCCGAACCCGCCAAAAACCTGGGAAGAGATCCCGGCGCTGGATAAAGAACTGAAA
GCGAAAGGTAAGAGCGCGCTGATGTTCAACCTGCAAGAACCGTACTTCACCTGGCCGCTGATTGCTGCTG
ACGGGGGTTATGCGTTCAAGTATGAAAACGGCAAGTACGACATTAAAGACGTGGGCGTGGATAACGCTGG
CGCGAAAGCGGGTCTGACCTTCCTGGTTGACCTGATTAAAAACAAACACATGAATGCAGACACCGATTAC
TCCATCGCAGAAGCTGCCTTTAATAAAGGCGAAACAGCGATGACCATCAACGGCCCGTGGGCATGGTCCA
ACATCGACACCAGCAAAGTGAATTATGGTGTAACGGTACTGCCGACCTTCAAGGGTCAACCATCCAAACC
GTTCGTTGGCGTGCTGAGCGCAGGTATTAACGCCGCCAGTCCGAACAAAGAGCTGGCAAAAGAGTTCCTC
GAAAACTATCTGCTGACTGATGAAGGTCTGGAAGCGGTTAATAAAGACAAACCGCTGGGTGCCGTAGCGC
TGAAGTCTTACGAGGAAGAGTTGGCGAAAGATCCACGTATTGCCGCCACTATGGAAAACGCCCAGAAAGG
TGAAATCATGCCGAACATCCCGCAGATGTCCGCTTTCTGGTATGCCGTGCGTACTGCGGTGATCAACGCC
GCCAGCGGTCGTCAGACTGTCGATGAAGCCCTGAAAGACGCGCAGACTAATTCGAGCTCGAACAACAACA
ACAATAACAATAACAACAACCTCGGGATCGAGGGAAGGCATATGGAAGGTCCGGCAGGTTACCTGCGCCG
TGCGTAGGTTGCGCAGCTGACCCAAGAACTGGGCACCGCATTCTTCCAGCAACAACAGCTGCCGGCGGCT
ATGGCTGACACGTTCCTGGAACACCTGTGCCTGCTGGATATTGATTCCCAGCCAGTGGCGGCTCGCAGCA
CTTCCATTATCGCTACCATTGGTCCAGCTTCCCGTTCTGTCGATCGCCTGAAAGAAATGATCAAAGCAGG
CATGAACATCGCTCGTCTGAACTTTTCTCACGGTTCTCACGAATACCACGCTGAAAGCATCGCGAATATC
CGTGAAGCTACCGAATCCTTCGCGACCTCCCCGCTGAGCTACCGTCCGGTAGCAATCGCGCTGGACACCA
AAGGCCCGGAAATTCGTACCGGCGTGCTGCAGGGTGGTCCGGAATCCGAAGTTGAAATTGTGAAAGGTTC
TCAGGTGCTGGTGACCGTTGACCCGAAATTCCAAACGCGTGGCGATGCAAAAACTGTGTGGGTAGACTAC
CACAACATTACTCGTGTGGTAGCGGTAGGTGGCCGTATCTACATCGATGATGGCCTGATCTCTCTGGTGG
TTCAGAAAATCGGTCCGGAAGGTCTGGTTACCGAAGTTGAGCACGGTGGTATCCTGGGTTCTCGTAAAGG
CGTTAACCTGCCTAACACGGAAGTTGACCTGCCGGGCCTGAGCGAACAGGATCTGCTGGATCTGCGTTTC
GGCGTTCAACACAACGTGGATATTATCTTCGCATCCTTCGTTCGTAAAGCGTCTGACGTGCTGGCTGTAC
GTGATGCGCTGGGTCCAGAAGGTCAGAATATCAAGATCATCTCTAAAATTGAAAATCACGAAGGCGTGAA
AAAATTTGACGAAATCCTGGAAGTTTCCGATGGCATTATGGTGGCGCGCGGCGACCTGGGCATTGAAATT
CCGGCCGAGAAAGTTTTCCTGGCTCAAAAGATGATGATCGGTCGCTGTAACCTGGCTGGCAAGCCGGTAG
TATGCGCGACCCAGATGCTGGAGAGCATGATCACTAAAGCCCGCCCAACTCGCGCCGAAACCAGCGATGT
TGCAAACGCTGTGCTGGACGGTGCAGATTGCATTATGCTGTCTGGCGAAACCGCAAAAGGTTCTTTTCCG
GTTGAAGCTGTTATGATGCAACACGCAATCGCGCGTGAAGCTGAAGCGGCCGTGTACCACCGCCAGCTGT
TCGAAGAACTGCGCCGTGCTGCACCGCTGTCTCGCGACCCGACTGAAGTTACCGCTATCGGCGCAGTTGA
GGCTTCCTTTAAATGTTGCGCCGCCGCTATTATCGTCCTGACTAAAACCGGCCGCTCCGCCCAACTGCTG
TCTCAGTATCGCCCACGCGCTGCTGTTATCGCCGTTACGCGCAGCGCGCAGGCAGCCCGTCAGGTTCACC
TGTCTCGTGGCGTTTTCCCGCTGCTGTACCGTGAACCGCCTGAAGCGATCTGGGCCGACGATGTCGATCG
TCGTGTTCAGTTTGGTATTGAATCCGGCAAACTGCGTGGTTTCCTGCGTGTTGGTGACCTGGTTATCGTC
GTTACTGGTTGGCGTCCGGGTTCTGGTTATACCAACATTATGCGCGTTCTGTCTGTGTCCCACCACCATC
ACCACCACTAAGCTTGAGCTCTTGGCTGTTTTGGCGGATGAGAGAAGATTTTCAGCCTGATACAGATTAA
ATCAGAACGCAGAAGCGGTCTGATAAAACAGAATTTGCCTGGCGGCAGTAGCGCGGTGGTCCCACCTGAC
CCCATGCCGAACTCAGAAGTGAAACGCCGTAGCGCCGATGGTAGTGTGGGGTCTCCCCATGCGAGAGTAG
GGAACTGCCAGGCATCAAATAAAACGAAAGGCTCAGTCGAAAGACTGGGCCTTTCGTTTTATCTGTTGTT
TGTCGGTGAACGCTCTCCTGAGTAGGACAAATCCGCCGGGAGCGGATTTGAACGTTGCGAAGCAACGGCC
CGGAGGGTGGCGGGCAGGACGCCCGCCATAAACTGCCAGGCATCAAATTAAGCAGAAGGCCATCCTGACG
GATGGCCTTTTTGCGTTTCTACAAACTCCTCGAGCTTGATCCGGCTGCTAACAAAGCCCGAAAGGAAGCT
GAGTTGGCTGCTGCCACCGCTGAGCAATAACTAGCATAACCCCTTGGGGCCTCTAAACGGGTCTTGAGGG
GTTTTTTGCTGAAAGGAGGAACTATATCCGGATCTGGCGTAATAGCGAAGAGGCCCGCACCGATCGCCCT
TCCCAACAGTTGCGCAGCCTGAATGGCGAATGGG
[124 nt withheld, positions 4935-5058]
C
[91 nt withheld, positions 5060-5150]
A
[49 nt withheld, positions 5152-5200]
CCTTTGACGTTGGAGTCCACGTTCTTT
[37 nt withheld, positions 5228-5264]
ACCCTATCTCGGTCTATTCTTTTGATTTATAAGGGATTTTGCCGATTTCGGCCTATTGGTTAAAAAATGA
GCTGATTTAACAAAAATTTAACGCGAATTTTAACAAAATATTAACGCTTACAATTTAGGTGGCACTTTTC
GGGGAAATGTGCGCGGAACCCCTATTTGTTTATTTTTCTAAATACATTCAAATATGTATCCGCTCATGAG
ACAATAACCCTGATAAATGCTTCAATAATATTGAAAAAGGAAGAGTATGAGTATTCAACATTTCCGTGTC
GCCCTTATTCCCTTTTTTGCGGCATTTTGCCTTCCTGTTTTTGCTCACCCAGAAACGCTGGTGAAAGTAA
AAGATGCTGAAGATCAGTTGGGTGCACGAGTGGGTTACATCGAACTGGATCTCAACAGCGGTAAGATCCT
TGAGAGTTTTCGCCCCGAAGAACGTTTTCCAATGATGAGCACTTTTAAAGTTCTGCTATGTGGCGCGGTA
TTATCCCGTATTGACGCCGGGCAAGAGCAACTCGGTCGCCGCATACACTATTCTCAGAATGACTTGGTTG
AGTACTCACCAGTCACAGAAAAGCATCTTACGGATGGCATGACAGTAAGAGAATTATGCAGTGCTGCCAT
AACCATGAGTGATAACACTGCGGCCAACTTACTTCTGACAACGATCGGAGGACCGAAGGAGCTAACCGCT
TTTTTGCACAACATGGGGGATCATGTAACTCGCCTTGATCGTTGGGAACCGGAGCTGAATGAAGCCATAC
CAAACGACGAGCGTGACACCACGATGCCTGTAGCAATGGCAACAACGTTGCGCAAACTATTAACTGGCGA
ACTACTTACTCTAGCTTCCCGGCAACAATTAATAGACTGGATGGAGGCGGATAAAGTTGCAGGACCACTT
CTGCGCTCGGCCCTTCCGGCTGGCTGGTTTATTGCTGATAAATCTGGAGCCGGTGAGCGTGGGTCTCGCG
GTATCATTGCAGCACTGGGGCCAGATGGTAAGCCCTCCCGTATCGTAGTTATCTACACGACGGGGAGTCA
GGCAACTATGGATGAACGAAATAGACAGATCGCTGAGATAGGTGCCTCACTGATTAAGCATTGGTAACTG
TCAGACCAAGTTTACTCATATATACTTTAGATTGATTTAAAACTTCATTTTTAATTTAAAAGGATCTAGG
TGAAGATCCTTTTTGATAATCTCATGACCAAAATCCCTTAACGTGAGTTTTCGTTCCACTGAGCGTCAGA
CCCCGTAGAAAAGATCAAAGGATCTTCTTGAGATCCTTTTTTTCTGCGCGTAATCTGCTGCTTGCAAACA
AAAAAACCACCGCTACCAGCGGTGGTTTGTTTGCCGGATCAAGAGCTACCAACTCTTTTTCCGAAGGTAA
CTGGCTTCAGCAGAGCGCAGATACCAAATACTGTTCTTCTAGTGTAGCCGTAGTTAGGCCACCACTTCAA
GAACTCTGTAGCACCGCCTACATACCTCGCTCTGCTAATCCTGTTACCAGTGGCTGCTGCCAGTGGCGAT
AAGTCGTGTCTTACCGGGTTGGACTCAAGACGATAGTTACCGGATAAGGCGCAGCGGTCGGGCTGAACGG
GGGGTTCGTGCACACAGCCCAGCTTGGAGCGAACGACCTACACCGAACTGAGATACCTACAGCGTGAGCT
ATGAGAAAGCGCCACGCTTCCCGAAGGGAGAAAGGCGGACAGGTATCCGGTAAGCGGCAGGGTCGGAACA
GGAGAGCGCACGAGGGAGCTTCCAGGGGGAAACGCCTGGTATCTTTATAGTCCTGTCGGGTTTCGCCACC
TCTGACTTGAGCGTCGATTTTTGTGATGCTCGTCAGGGGGGCGGAGCCTATGGAAAAACGCCAGCAACGC
GGCCTTTTTACGGTTCCTGGCCTTTTGCTGGCCTTTTGCTCACATGTTCTTTCCTGCGTTATCCCCTGAT
TCTGTGGATAACCGTATTACCGCCTTTGAGTGAGCTGATACCGCTCGCCGCAGCCGAACGACCGAGCGCA
GCGAGTCAGTGAGCGAGGAAGCCAAAGGGCCCAAGGCCCAGT
